Addgene plasmid #218544: pEGFP SV2A GFP
Purpose: Mamallian Expression of SV2A GFP
Depositing lab: Edwin Chapman. Depositing organization: University of Wisconsin, Madison. Publication: SV2 is the protein receptor for botulinum neurotoxin A. Dong M, Yeh F, Tepp WH, Dean C, Johnson EA, Janz R, Chapman ER. Science. 2006 Apr 28;312(5773):592-6. doi: 10.1126/science.1123654. Epub 2006 Mar 16. PubMed 16543415.
Backbone
  Vector backbone: pEGFP-N1
  Backbone manufacturer: Clontech/TaKaRa
  Vector type: Mammalian Expression
Growth in bacteria
  Bacterial resistance: Kanamycin, 50 μg/mL
  Growth temperature: 37°C
  Growth strain: DH5alpha
  Copy number: High Copy
Gene/Insert
  Gene/Insert name: SV2A
  Species: R. norvegicus (rat)
  Mutation: S42F
  Cloning method: Unknown
Terms and licenses: Academic/Nonprofit Terms; Industry Terms: Not Available to Industry
How to cite: pEGFP SV2A GFP was a gift from Edwin Chapman (Addgene plasmid # 218544 ; http://n2t.net/addgene:218544 ; RRID:Addgene_218544)
