[The description below was written by a language model from this plasmid's Addgene catalogue record and pLannotate feature annotations shown in this document.]
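Description:
pEGFP SV2A GFP is a mammalian expression plasmid built on the pEGFP-N1 backbone, carrying the synaptic vesicle glycoprotein SV2A fused to EGFP. It is about 6.9 kb according to the sequenced record. In bacteria it replicates from a high-copy ColE1/pUC-type origin and is selected with kanamycin. The resistance gene is the Tn5 aminoglycoside phosphotransferase (NeoR/KanR). This gene sits behind both a bacterial bla-type promoter and the SV40 enhancer/early promoter and is terminated by the HSV TK polyadenylation signal, so the same cassette can also confer G418 resistance in mammalian cells. An f1 origin is also present, which allows single-stranded DNA production. Short annotated fragments of ble, SV40 large T antigen and a bGH poly(A) signal appear to be backbone remnants or partial matches rather than functional elements.

The expression cassette runs from the human CMV immediate-early enhancer and promoter, through a residual piece of the multiple cloning site, into the SV2A coding sequence. EGFP follows a short distance downstream on the same strand, and the SV40 polyadenylation signal closes the cassette. This layout matches the N1 design, in which the insert is tagged with EGFP at its C-terminus. The catalogue lists the insert as rat SV2A with an S42F substitution. The automated annotation matched the coding sequence to the mouse Sv2a entry, which probably reflects the close similarity of the two orthologues. The cloning method is not recorded.

The stated purpose is mammalian expression of SV2A-GFP, which allows fluorescent visualisation of the protein in transfected cells. The associated publication identifies SV2 as the protein receptor for botulinum neurotoxin A, which suggests use in studies of toxin binding and entry.
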