Features (pLannotate 1.2.2; 15 found; start..end, strand, type, name):
     61..364     +  enhancer       CMV enhancer: human cytomegalovirus immediate early enhancer
    365..568     +  promoter       CMV promoter: human cytomegalovirus (CMV) immediate early promoter
    591..635     +  misc_feature   MCS (fragment): multiple cloning site
    636..2861    +  CDS            Sv2a: SV2A_MOUSE - Also known as Kiaa0736, Sv2. Experimental evidence at protein level: Swiss-Prot protein existence level 1. (Microbial infection) Receptor for C.botulinum neurotoxin type E (BoNT/E); the toxin probably binds via extracellular loop 4 (PubMed:18815274). It probably requires glycosylation of Asn-573 (PubMed:18815274). From Mus musculus (Mouse).
   2883..3602    +  CDS            EGFP: the original enhanced GFP (Yang et al., 1996) mammalian codon-optimized
   3619..3702    +  CDS            large T antigen (fragment): large T antigen from SV40 (simian virus 40)
   3725..3846    +  polyA_signal   SV40 poly(A) signal: SV40 polyadenylation signal
   3880..4308    -  rep_origin     f1 ori (sequence partly withheld): f1 bacteriophage origin of replication; arrow indicates direction of (+) strand synthesis
   4335..4439    +  promoter       AmpR promoter: bla
   4441..4798    +  promoter       SV40 promoter: SV40 enhancer and early promoter
   4833..5627    +  CDS            NeoR/KanR: aminoglycoside phosphotransferase from Tn5; aph(3')-II (or nptII); confers resistance to neomycin, kanamycin, and G418 (Geneticin®)
   5648..5800    +  CDS            ble (fragment): BLE_KLEPN - Experimental evidence at protein level: Swiss-Prot protein existence level 1. Binding protein with a strong affinity to the bleomycin family of antibiotics. Binds to CL990; an antimitotic-antibiotic compound. From Klebsiella pneumoniae.
   5859..5906    +  polyA_signal   HSV TK poly(A) signal: herpes simplex virus thymidine kinase polyadenylation signal (Cole and Stacy, 1985)
   5997..6013    -  polyA_signal   bGH poly(A) signal (fragment): bovine growth hormone polyadenylation signal
   6235..6823    +  rep_origin     ori: high-copy-number ColE1/pMB1/pBR322/pUC origin of replication
>Addgene plasmid #218544 | pEGFP SV2A GFP | addgene full sequence | sequence record 432429 | Addgene NGS Result
TAGTTATTAATAGTAATCAATTACGGGGTCATTAGTTCATAGCCCATATATGGAGTTCCGCGTTACATAA
CTTACGGTAAATGGCCCGCCTGGCTGACCGCCCAACGACCCCCGCCCATTGACGTCAATAATGACGTATG
TTCCCATAGTAACGCCAATAGGGACTTTCCATTGACGTCAATGGGTGGAGTATTTACGGTAAACTGCCCA
CTTGGCAGTACATCAAGTGTATCATATGCCAAGTACGCCCCCTATTGACGTCAATGACGGTAAATGGCCC
GCCTGGCATTATGCCCAGTACATGACCTTATGGGACTTTCCTACTTGGCAGTACATCTACGTATTAGTCA
TCGCTATTACCATGGTGATGCGGTTTTGGCAGTACATCAATGGGCGTGGATAGCGGTTTGACTCACGGGG
ATTTCCAAGTCTCCACCCCATTGACGTCAATGGGAGTTTGTTTTGGCACCAAAATCAACGGGACTTTCCA
AAATGTCGTAACAACTCCGCCCCATTGACGCAAATGGGCGGTAGGCGTGTACGGTGGGAGGTCTATATAA
GCAGAGCTGGTTTAGTGAACCGTCAGATCCGCTAGCGCTACCGGACTCAGATCTCGAGCTCAAGCTTCGA
ATTCTATGGAAGAAGGCTTTCGAGACCGAGCAGCGTTCATCCGTGGGGCCAAAGACATTGCCAAGGAAGT
TAAGAAGCACGCGGCCAAGAAGGTGGTGAAGGGTCTCGACAGAGTCCAGGATGAATATTTCCGAAGGTCC
TACTCCCGCTTTGAGGAGGAGGAGGATGATGATGACTTCCCTGCCCCTGCTGACGGCTATTACCGCGGAG
AAGGGGCCCAGGATGAGGAGGAAGGTGGCGCTTCCAGTGATGCCACTGAGGGCCACGATGAGGATGATGA
GATCTACGAGGGAGAATATCAGGGCATCCCCCGGGCAGAGTCTGGGGGCAAAGGCGAACGGATGGCAGAT
GGGGCACCCCTGGCTGGAGTGAGAGGGGGCTTAAGTGATGGGGAGGGTCCCCCTGGGGGTCGCGGGGAGG
CGCAGCGGCGTAAAGATCGGGAAGAATTGGCTCAGCAGTATGAGACCATCCTCCGGGAGTGCGGCCATGG
TCGCTTCCAGTGGACACTCTACTTCGTGCTGGGTCTGGCGCTGATGGCCGATGGTGTAGAGGTCTTTGTG
GTGGGCTTTGTGCTGCCCAGTGCTGAGAAAGATATGTGCCTGTCGGACTCCAACAAAGGCATGCTAGGCC
TCATTGTGTACCTGGGCATGATGGTGGGGGCCTTCCTCTGGGGAGGCCTGGCTGATCGGCTGGGTCGGAG
ACAGTGTCTGCTCATCTCGCTCTCAGTCAACAGCGTCTTCGCCTTCTTCTCATCCTTCGTCCAGGGTTAT
GGCACCTTCCTTTTCTGCCGCCTCCTTTCTGGGGTTGGGATTGGTGGTTCCATCCCCATTGTCTTCTCCT
ATTTTTCGGAGTTTCTGGCCCAGGAGAAACGTGGGGAGCATTTGAGCTGGCTCTGTATGTTCTGGATGAT
TGGTGGCGTGTATGCAGCTGCAATGGCCTGGGCCATCATCCCCCACTATGGGTGGAGTTTCCAGATGGGC
TCTGCTTACCAGTTCCACAGCTGGAGGGTCTTTGTCCTCGTCTGTGCCTTTCCCTCTGTGTTTGCCATCG
GGGCTCTGACTACGCAGCCGGAGAGTCCCCGCTTCTTCTTAGAGAATGGGAAGCACGATGAGGCCTGGAT
GGTGCTGAAGCAGGTTCATGACACCAACATGCGAGCCAAGGGCCATCCTGAGCGAGTCTTCTCAGTAACC
CACATTAAAACGATTCATCAGGAGGATGAATTGATTGAGATCCAGTCAGACACAGGAACCTGGTACCAGC
GCTGGGGAGTGCGGGCTTTGAGCCTGGGGGGTCAGGTTTGGGGGAACTTCCTCTCCTGCTTCAGTCCAGA
GTACCGGCGCATCACTCTGATGATGATGGGGGTATGGTTCACCATGTCCTTCAGCTACTACGGTTTGACT
GTCTGGTTTCCCGACATGATCCGCCATCTCCAGGCTGTGGACTATGCAGCCCGAACCAAAGTGTTCCCAG
GGGAGCGCGTGGAGCACGTGACATTTAACTTCACACTGGAGAATCAGATCCACCGAGGGGGACAGTACTT
CAATGACAAGTTCATCGGGCTGCGTCTGAAGTCAGTGTCCTTTGAGGATTCCCTGTTTGAGGAATGTTAC
TTTGAAGATGTCACATCCAGCAACACATTCTTCCGCAACTGCACATTCATCAACACCGTGTTCTACAACA
CGGACCTGTTTGAGTACAAGTTCGTGAACAGCCGCCTGGTGAACAGCACATTCCTGCACAATAAGGAAGG
TTGCCCACTAGATGTGACAGGGACGGGCGAAGGTGCCTACATGGTGTACTTTGTCAGCTTCTTGGGGACA
CTGGCTGTGCTCCCTGGAAATATTGTGTCTGCTCTGCTCATGGACAAGATTGGCAGGCTCAGAATGCTTG
CTGGTTCCAGTGTGTTGTCCTGTGTTTCCTGCTTCTTCCTGTCTTTTGGGAACAGTGAGTCAGCCATGAT
CGCTCTGCTCTGCCTTTTTGGGGGAGTCAGTATTGCATCCTGGAACGCGCTGGACGTGCTGACTGTTGAA
CTCTACCCTTCCGACAAGAGGACGACGGCCTTCGGCTTCCTGAATGCCCTGTGTAAGCTGGCAGCTGTAC
TGGGCATCAGCATCTTCACGTCCTTTGTGGGAATCACCAAGGCCGCTCCCATCCTCTTCGCCTCAGCTGC
GCTTGCCCTTGGTAGCTCTCTGGCTCTGAAGCTGCCTGAGACCCGGGGACAGGTGCTGCAGCGGGATCCA
CCGGTCGCCACCATGGTGAGCAAGGGCGAGGAGCTGTTCACCGGGGTGGTGCCCATCCTGGTCGAGCTGG
ACGGCGACGTAAACGGCCACAAGTTCAGCGTGTCCGGCGAGGGCGAGGGCGATGCCACCTACGGCAAGCT
GACCCTGAAGTTCATCTGCACCACCGGCAAGCTGCCCGTGCCCTGGCCCACCCTCGTGACCACCCTGACC
TACGGCGTGCAGTGCTTCAGCCGCTACCCCGACCACATGAAGCAGCACGACTTCTTCAAGTCCGCCATGC
CCGAAGGCTACGTCCAGGAGCGCACCATCTTCTTCAAGGACGACGGCAACTACAAGACCCGCGCCGAGGT
GAAGTTCGAGGGCGACACCCTGGTGAACCGCATCGAGCTGAAGGGCATCGACTTCAAGGAGGACGGCAAC
ATCCTGGGGCACAAGCTGGAGTACAACTACAACAGCCACAACGTCTATATCATGGCCGACAAGCAGAAGA
ACGGCATCAAGGTGAACTTCAAGATCCGCCACAACATCGAGGACGGCAGCGTGCAGCTCGCCGACCACTA
CCAGCAGAACACCCCCATCGGCGACGGCCCCGTGCTGCTGCCCGACAACCACTACCTGAGCACCCAGTCC
GCCCTGAGCAAAGACCCCAACGAGAAGCGCGATCACATGGTCCTGCTGGAGTTCGTGACCGCCGCCGGGA
TCACTCTCGGCATGGACGAGCTGTACAAGTAAAGCGGCCGCGACTCTAGATCATAATCAGCCATACCACA
TTTGTAGAGGTTTTACTTGCTTTAAAAAACCTCCCACACCTCCCCCTGAACCTGAAACATAAAATGAATG
CAATTGTTGTTGTTAACTTGTTTATTGCAGCTTATAATGGTTACAAATAAAGCAATAGCATCACAAATTT
CACAAATAAAGCATTTTTTTCACTGCATTCTAGTTGTGGTTTGTCCAAACTCATCAATGTATCTTAAGGC
GTAAATTGTAAGCGTTAATATTTTGTTAAAATTCGCGTTAAATTTTTGTTAAATCAGCTCATTTTTTAAC
CAATAGGCCGAAATCGGCAAAATCCCTTATAAATCAAAAGAATAGACCGAGATAGGGT
[37 nt withheld, positions 3979-4015]
AAAGAACGTGGACTCCAACGTCAAAGG
[49 nt withheld, positions 4043-4091]
T
[91 nt withheld, positions 4093-4183]
G
[124 nt withheld, positions 4185-4308]
CAGGTGGCACTTTTCGGGGAAATGTGCGCGGAACCCCTATTTGTTTATTTTTCTAAATACATTCAAATAT
GTATCCGCTCATGAGACAATAACCCTGATAAATGCTTCAATAATATTGAAAAAGGAAGAGTCCTGAGGCG
GAAAGAACCAGCTGTGGAATGTGTGTCAGTTAGGGTGTGGAAAGTCCCCAGGCTCCCCAGCAGGCAGAAG
TATGCAAAGCATGCATCTCAATTAGTCAGCAACCAGGTGTGGAAAGTCCCCAGGCTCCCCAGCAGGCAGA
AGTATGCAAAGCATGCATCTCAATTAGTCAGCAACCATAGTCCCGCCCCTAACTCCGCCCATCCCGCCCC
TAACTCCGCCCAGTTCCGCCCATTCTCCGCCCCATGGCTGACTAATTTTTTTTATTTATGCAGAGGCCGA
GGCCGCCTCGGCCTCTGAGCTATTCCAGAAGTAGTGAGGAGGCTTTTTTGGAGGCCTAGGCTTTTGCAAA
GATCGATCAAGAGACAGGATGAGGATCGTTTCGCATGATTGAACAAGATGGATTGCACGCAGGTTCTCCG
GCCGCTTGGGTGGAGAGGCTATTCGGCTATGACTGGGCACAACAGACAATCGGCTGCTCTGATGCCGCCG
TGTTCCGGCTGTCAGCGCAGGGGCGCCCGGTTCTTTTTGTCAAGACCGACCTGTCCGGTGCCCTGAATGA
ACTGCAAGACGAGGCAGCGCGGCTATCGTGGCTGGCCACGACGGGCGTTCCTTGCGCAGCTGTGCTCGAC
GTTGTCACTGAAGCGGGAAGGGACTGGCTGCTATTGGGCGAAGTGCCGGGGCAGGATCTCCTGTCATCTC
ACCTTGCTCCTGCCGAGAAAGTATCCATCATGGCTGATGCAATGCGGCGGCTGCATACGCTTGATCCGGC
TACCTGCCCATTCGACCACCAAGCGAAACATCGCATCGAGCGAGCACGTACTCGGATGGAAGCCGGTCTT
GTCGATCAGGATGATCTGGACGAAGAGCATCAGGGGCTCGCGCCAGCCGAACTGTTCGCCAGGCTCAAGG
CGAGCATGCCCGACGGCGAGGATCTCGTCGTGACCCATGGCGATGCCTGCTTGCCGAATATCATGGTGGA
AAATGGCCGCTTTTCTGGATTCATCGACTGTGGCCGGCTGGGTGTGGCGGACCGCTATCAGGACATAGCG
TTGGCTACCCGTGATATTGCTGAAGAGCTTGGCGGCGAATGGGCTGACCGCTTCCTCGTGCTTTACGGTA
TCGCCGCTCCCGATTCGCAGCGCATCGCCTTCTATCGCCTTCTTGACGAGTTCTTCTGAGCGGGACTCTG
GGGTTCGAAATGACCGACCAAGCGACGCCCAACCTGCCATCACGAGATTTCGATTCCACCGCCGCCTTCT
ATGAAAGGTTGGGCTTCGGAATCGTTTTCCGGGACGCCGGCTGGATGATCCTCCAGCGCGGGGATCTCAT
GCTGGAGTTCTTCGCCCACCCTAGGGGGAGGCTAACTGAAACACGGAAGGAGACAATACCGGAAGGAACC
CGCGCTATGACGGCAATAAAAAGACAGAATAAAACGCACGGTGTTGGGTCGTTTGTTCATAAACGCGGGG
TTCGGTCCCAGGGCTGGCACTCTGTCGATACCCCACCGAGACCCCATTGGGGCCAATACGCCCGCGTTTC
TTCCTTTTCCCCACCCCACCCCCCAAGTTCGGGTGAAGGCCCAGGGCTCGCAGCCAACGTCGGGGCGGCA
GGCCCTGCCATAGCCTCAGGTTACTCATATATACTTTAGATTGATTTAAAACTTCATTTTTAATTTAAAA
GGATCTAGGTGAAGATCCTTTTTGATAATCTCATGACCAAAATCCCTTAACGTGAGTTTTCGTTCCACTG
AGCGTCAGACCCCGTAGAAAAGATCAAAGGATCTTCTTGAGATCCTTTTTTTCTGCGCGTAATCTGCTGC
TTGCAAACAAAAAAACCACCGCTACCAGCGGTGGTTTGTTTGCCGGATCAAGAGCTACCAACTCTTTTTC
CGAAGGTAACTGGCTTCAGCAGAGCGCAGATACCAAATACTGTTCTTCTAGTGTAGCCGTAGTTAGGCCA
CCACTTCAAGAACTCTGTAGCACCGCCTACATACCTCGCTCTGCTAATCCTGTTACCAGTGGCTGCTGCC
AGTGGCGATAAGTCGTGTCTTACCGGGTTGGACTCAAGACGATAGTTACCGGATAAGGCGCAGCGGTCGG
GCTGAACGGGGGGTTCGTGCACACAGCCCAGCTTGGAGCGAACGACCTACACCGAACTGAGATACCTACA
GCGTGAGCTATGAGAAAGCGCCACGCTTCCCGAAGGGAGAAAGGCGGACAGGTATCCGGTAAGCGGCAGG
GTCGGAACAGGAGAGCGCACGAGGGAGCTTCCAGGGGGAAACGCCTGGTATCTTTATAGTCCTGTCGGGT
TTCGCCACCTCTGACTTGAGCGTCGATTTTTGTGATGCTCGTCAGGGGGGCGGAGCCTATGGAAAAACGC
CAGCAACGCGGCCTTTTTACGGTTCCTGGCCTTTTGCTGGCCTTTTGCTCACATGTTCTTTCCTGCGTTA
TCCCCTGATTCTGTGGATAACCGTATTACCGCCATGCAT
